Addgene plasmid #245882: pYPQ133B-TLS
Purpose: Golden gate entry vector carrying TLS mobile RNA sequence
Depositing lab: Yiping Qi. Depositing organization: University of Maryland, College Park. Publication: Transgene-free genome editing in citrus and poplar trees using positive and negative selection markers. Rocha DC, Omoregbee MO, Contiliani DF, Mandlik R, Li G, Mascoveto J, Coleman G, Culver JN, Leal DR, de Souza AA, Qi Y. Plant Cell Rep. 2025 Oct 22;44(11):244. doi: 10.1007/s00299-025-03627-2. PubMed 41123679.
Backbone
  Vector backbone: pHD1
  Backbone manufacturer: Cermak et al. 2011
  Total vector size (bp): 3673
  Vector type: Plant Expression, CRISPR, Synthetic Biology
Growth in bacteria
  Bacterial resistance: Tetracycline, 10 μg/mL
  Growth temperature: 37°C
  Growth strain: DH5alpha
  Copy number: High Copy
Gene/Insert
  Gene/Insert name: TLS2
  Species: Synthetic
  Promoter: AtU3
  Cloning method: Other
  Sequencing primers: 5′ tctgatgttacattgcacaaga
Terms and licenses: Academic/Nonprofit Terms; Industry Terms: Not Available to Industry
Depositor comments: The Addgene NGS sequence differs from the reference sequence attached: it is missing a section of backbone, but the depositor has confirmed this does not affect plasmid function.
How to cite: pYPQ133B-TLS was a gift from Yiping Qi (Addgene plasmid # 245882 ; http://n2t.net/addgene:245882 ; RRID:Addgene_245882)
