[The description below was written by a language model from this plasmid's Addgene catalogue record and pLannotate feature annotations shown in this document.]
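Description:
pYPQ133B-TLS is a small Golden Gate entry vector built on the pHD1 backbone and intended for assembling plant CRISPR guide RNA expression units. It is propagated in E. coli as a high-copy plasmid from a ColE1/pUC-type origin and is selected with tetracycline, using a tet promoter driving the TcR efflux protein gene. The annotation also picks up a short, non-functional fragment of a kanamycin resistance gene and a T7 promoter, both apparently backbone remnants.

The payload is a guide RNA cassette. The catalogue lists an AtU3 promoter, a small nuclear RNA promoter of the kind commonly used to transcribe guide RNAs in plants, and a synthetic insert called TLS2, described as a TLS mobile RNA sequence. The feature table detects the Streptococcus pyogenes Cas9 gRNA scaffold but annotates neither the AtU3 promoter nor the TLS element, so their exact positions and arrangement relative to the scaffold cannot be read from the record. TLS most likely stands for a tRNA-like sequence, a motif that can promote long-distance movement of RNA in plants, though the record does not spell this out. No Cas nuclease gene is present; this plasmid supplies only the guide module, to be combined with other modules by Golden Gate assembly. The associated work concerns transgene-free genome editing in citrus and poplar trees.

The stated total size is 3,673 bp, whereas the annotated sequencing result is 2,794 nt. The depositor notes that the sequenced plasmid lacks a section of backbone relative to the reference and that this does not affect function.
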