Features (pLannotate 1.2.2; 6 found; start..end, strand, type, name):
     40..68      +  promoter       tet promoter: E. coli promoter for tetracycline efflux protein gene
    116..1306    +  CDS            TcR: tetracycline efflux protein; tet; confers resistance to tetracycline
   1404..1478    +  CDS            KanR (fragment): aminoglycoside phosphotransferase; aphA-3; confers resistance to kanamycin
   1481..1499    -  promoter       T7 promoter: promoter for bacteriophage T7 RNA polymerase
   1968..2043    +  misc_RNA       gRNA scaffold: guide RNA scaffold for the Streptococcus pyogenes CRISPR/Cas9 system
   2366..2       +  rep_origin     ori (fragment) (across the origin): high-copy-number ColE1/pMB1/pBR322/pUC origin of replication
>Addgene plasmid #245882 | pYPQ133B-TLS | addgene full sequence | sequence record 498070 | Addgene NGS Result
GGGGATAACGCAGGAAAGAACATGAATTAATTCTCATGTTTGACAGCTTATCATCGATTAGCTTTAATGC
GGTAGTTTATCACAGTTAAATTGCTAACGCAGTCAGGCACCGTGTATGAAATCTAACAATGCGCTCATCG
TCATCCTCGGCACCGTCACCCTGGATGCTGTAGGCATAGGCTTGGTTATGCCGGTACTGCCGGGCCTCTT
GCGGGATATCGTCCATTCCGACAGCATCGCCAGTCACTATGGCGTGCTGCTAGCGCTATATGCGTTGATG
CAATTTCTATGCGCACCCGTTCTCGGAGCACTGTCCGACCGCTTTGGCCGCCGCCCAGTCCTGCTCGCTT
CGCTACTTGGAGCCACTATCGACTACGCGATCATGGCGACCACACCCGTCCTGTGGATTCTCTACGCCGG
ACGCATCGTGGCCGGCATCACCGGCGCCACAGGTGCGGTTGCTGGCGCCTATATCGCCGACATCACCGAT
GGGGAAGATCGGGCTCGCCACTTCGGGCTCATGAGCGCTTGTTTCGGCGTGGGTATGGTGGCAGGCCCCG
TGGCCGGGGGACTGTTGGGCGCCATCTCCTTACATGCACCATTCCTTGCGGCGGCGGTGCTCAACGGCCT
CAACCTACTACTGGGCTGCTTCCTAATGCAGGAGTCGCATAAGGGAGAGCGCCGACCCATGCCCTTGAGA
GCCTTCAACCCAGTCAGCTCCTTCCGGTGGGCGCGGGGCATGACTATCGTCGCCGCACTTATGACTGTCT
TCTTTATCATGCAACTCGTAGGACAGGTGCCGGCAGCGCTCTGGGTCATTTTCGGCGAGGACCGCTTTCG
CTGGAGCGCGACGATGATCGGCCTGTCGCTTGCGGTATTCGGAATCTTGCACGCCCTCGCTCAAGCCTTC
GTCACTGGTCCCGCCACCAAACGTTTCGGCGAGAAGCAGGCCATTATCGCCGGCATGGCGGCCGACGCGC
TGGGCTACGTCTTGCTGGCGTTCGCGACGCGAGGCTGGATGGCCTTCCCCATTATGATTCTTCTCGCTTC
CGGCGGCATCGGGATGCCCGCGTTGCAGGCCATGCTGTCCAGGCAGGTAGATGACGACCATCAGGGACAG
CTTCAAGGATCGCTCGCGGCTCTTACCAGCCTAACTTCGATCATTGGACCGCTGATCGTCACGGCGATTT
ATGCCGCCTCGGCGAGCACATGGAACGGGTTGGCATGGATTGTAGGCGCCGCCCTATACCTTGTCTGCCT
CCCCGCGTTGCGTCGCGGTGCATGGAGCCGGGCCACCTCGACCTGAATGGAAGCCGGCGGCACCTCGCTA
ACGGATTCACCACTCCAAGAATTGGAGCCAATCAATTCTTGCGGAGAACTGTGAATGCGCAAACCAACCC
TTGATCGGGGAAGAACAGTATGTCGAGCTATTTTTTGACTTACTGGGGATCAAGCCTGATTGGGAGAAAA
TAAAATATCCCCTATAGTGAGTCGTATTACATGGTCATAGCTGTTTCCTGGCAGCTCTGGCCCGTGTCTC
AAAATCTCTGATGTTACATTGCACAAGATAAAAATATATCATCATGCCTCCTCTAGAGGTCTCAGGACTT
TACTTTAAATTTTTCTTATGGCTCAGCCTGTGATGGATAACTGAATCAAACAAATGGCGTCTGGGTTTAA
GAACATCTGTTTTGGCTATGTTGGACGAAACAAGTGAACTTTTAGGATCAACTTCCGTTTATATACGGAG
CTTATATCGAGCAATAAGATAAGTGGGCTTTTTATGTAATTTAATGGGCTATCGTCCATATATTCACTAA
TACCCATGCCCAGTACCCATGTATGCGTTTCATATAAGCTCCTAATTTCTCCCACATCGCTCAAATCTAA
ACAAATCTTGTTGTATATATAACACTGAGGGAGCACCATTGGTCAGAGACGAGATCTAGTCTGAGTCGAC
CGTCTCTGTTTTAGAGCTAGAAATAGCAAGTTAAAATAAGGCTAGTCCGTTATCAACTTGAAAAAGTGGC
ACCGAGTCGGTGCATTATCAGAGTGGTGGTGGGCCCATAACCCACAGGTCCGCTCTGATTCCCTTTCCTT
TTTTCTTTTTTTTGCCATAAACTTAAATTTGTATATCGATCATTGTAGATATTGAAAACCTAGAACAAAC
CAACATCCATGTGAATGTCTTTCATGACTGATTTAGAGATAATTCTTGAATTTTGGAACTAGAATCTATA
ATGAGCCTAAATTAAAACATTGTGCCAGGGAGACCCTCGAGCCACCCATGACCAAAATCCCTTAACGTGA
GTTACGCGTCGTTCCACTGAGCGTCAGACCCCGTAGAAAAGATCAAAGGATCTTCTTGAGATCCTTTTTT
TCTGCGCGTAATCTGCTGCTTGCAAACAAAAAAACCACCGCTACCAGCGGTGGTTTGTTTGCCGGATCAA
GAGCTACCAACTCTTTTTCCGAAGGTAACTGGCTTCAGCAGAGCGCAGATACCAAATACTGTTCTTCTAG
TGTAGCCGTAGTTAGGCCACCACTTCAAGAACTCTGTAGCACCGCCTACATACCTCGCTCTGCTAATCCT
GTTACCAGTGGCTGCTGCCAGTGGCGATAAGTCGTGTCTTACCGGGTTGGACTCAAGACGATAGTTACCG
GATAAGGCGCAGCGGTCGGGCTGAACGGGGGGTTCGTGCACACAGCCCAGCTTGGAGCGAACGACCTACA
CCGAACTGAGATACCTACAGCGTGAGCTATGAGAAAGCGCCACGCTTCCCGAAGGGAGAAAGGC
